Addgene plasmid #153333: pCASP-HilA empty vector
Purpose: (Empty Backbone) Triggers HilA overexpression from Salmonella upon induction with arabinose without any synthetic protein expressed
Depositing lab: Josef Penninger. Depositing organization: University of British Columbia. Publication: Salmonella-based platform for efficient delivery of functional binding proteins to the cytosol. Chabloz A, Schaefer JV, Kozieradzki I, Cronin SJF, Strebinger D, Macaluso F, Wald J, Rabbitts TH, Pluckthun A, Marlovits TC, Penninger JM. Commun Biol. 2020 Jul 3;3(1):342. doi: 10.1038/s42003-020-1072-4. PubMed 32620833.
Backbone
  Vector backbone: pCASP-HilA
  Vector type: Salmonella expression
Growth in bacteria
  Bacterial resistance: Chloramphenicol, 25 μg/mL
  Growth temperature: 37°C
  Growth strain: DH5alpha
  Copy number: High Copy
Terms and licenses: Academic/Nonprofit Terms; Industry Terms: Not Available to Industry
How to cite: pCASP-HilA empty vector was a gift from Josef Penninger (Addgene plasmid # 153333 ; http://n2t.net/addgene:153333 ; RRID:Addgene_153333)
