[The description below was written by a language model from this plasmid's Addgene catalogue record and pLannotate feature annotations shown in this document.]
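Description:
pCASP-HilA empty vector is a Salmonella expression plasmid of about 5.8 kb, deposited as an empty backbone. It replicates from a high-copy ColE1/pUC-type origin and is selected with chloramphenicol through a cat gene driven by its own promoter and followed by a lambda t0 terminator. Two sequence records are available, a depositor sequence and a repository sequencing result. They differ by only a few nucleotides in length and give the same feature annotation.

The functional core is an arabinose-inducible module. araC is transcribed divergently from the araBAD promoter, which sits upstream of a short polylinker fragment and the full hilA coding sequence from Salmonella typhimurium. HilA is the master transcriptional activator of Salmonella pathogenicity island 1. It switches on invasion genes directly, including the prgHIJK operon, and indirectly by raising InvF levels, so arabinose induction is expected to upregulate the SPI-1 programme. A fragment of iagB, the gene next to hilA in the Salmonella genome, follows hilA and appears to have been carried along with it. After that come a pUC-type multiple cloning site, a 5S rRNA segment and an rrnB T1 terminator, and a second rrnB T1 terminator lies upstream of araC to insulate the cassette.

In this version no synthetic cargo protein is encoded, so induction yields HilA overexpression alone. The associated publication describes a Salmonella-based platform for delivering functional binding proteins into the host cell cytosol. This plasmid therefore most plausibly serves as the no-cargo control and as the parental backbone for cargo-bearing derivatives. The record does not state where or how such cargo would be inserted.
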