Features (pLannotate 1.2.2; 13 found; start..end, strand, type, name):
     23..109     +  terminator     rrnB T1 terminator: Escherichia coli rrnB; transcription terminator T1 from the E. coli rrnB gene
    217..1095    -  CDS            araC: L-arabinose regulatory protein; araC
   1122..1406    +  promoter       araBAD promoter: araBAD; promoter of the L-arabinose operon of E. coli; the araC regulatory gene is transcribed in the opposite direction (Guzman et al., 1995)
   1427..1446    +  misc_feature   MCS (fragment): pUC18/19 multiple cloning site
   1595..3253    +  CDS            hilA: HILA_SALTY - Also known as iagA. Experimental evidence at transcript level: Swiss-Prot protein existence level 2. The main transcriptional regulator of the Salmonella pathogenicity island 1 (SPI1) gene expression. Activates the expression of invasion genes by a direct action at their promoters and also indirectly by increasing the level of InvF. Also binds upstream of prgH and directly activates the expression of prgHIJK operon. From Salmonella typhimurium (strain LT2 / SGSC1412 / ATCC 700720).
   3271..3648    +  CDS            iagB (fragment): IAGB_SALTS - Protein inferred from homology: Swiss-Prot protein existence level 3. From Salmonella typhimurium (strain SL1344).
   3645..3703    +  misc_feature   MCS: pUC18/19 multiple cloning site
   3787..3902    +  ncRNA          5S rRNA: Accession: RF00001 - 5S ribosomal RNA
   3906..3977    +  terminator     rrnB T1 terminator: transcription terminator T1 from the E. coli rrnB gene
   4134..4722    -  rep_origin     ori: high-copy-number ColE1/pMB1/pBR322/pUC origin of replication
   4810..4904    -  terminator     lambda t0 terminator: transcription terminator from phage lambda
   4928..5584    -  CDS            cat: CAT_ECOLX - Experimental evidence at protein level: Swiss-Prot protein existence level 1. This enzyme is an effector of chloramphenicol resistance in bacteria. From Escherichia coli. This protein is used as a marker in many commonly used cloning vectors, such as pACYC184.
   5585..5687    -  promoter       cat promoter: promoter of the E. coli cat gene encoding chloramphenicol acetyltransferase
>Addgene plasmid #153333 | pCASP-HilA empty vector | depositor full sequence | sequence record 297902 | pCASP-HilA empty vector sequence 5785 bps
TAAAGCGGCCGCTGATTGGCATCAAATAAAACGAAAGGCTCAGTCGAAAGACTGGGACTTTCGTTTTATC
TGTTGTTTGTCGGTGAACGCTCTCCTGAGTAGGACAAATCCGCCGCCCTAGACCGATGCATAATGTGCCT
GTCAAATGGACGAAGCAGGGATTCTGCAAACCCTATGCTACTCCGTCAAGCCGTCAATTGTCTGATTCGT
TACCAATTATGACAACTTGACGGCTACATCATTCACTTTTTCTTCACAACCGGCACGGAACTCGCTCGGG
CTGGCCCCGGTGCATTTTTTAAATACCCGCGAGAAATAGAGTTGATCGTCAAAACCAACATTGCGACCGA
CGGTGGCGATAGGCATCCGGGTGGTGCTCAAAAGCAGCTTCGCCTGGCTGATACGTTGGTCCTCGCGCCA
GCTTAAGACGCTAATCCCTAACTGCTGGCGGAAAAGATGTGACAGACGCGACGGCGACAAGCAAACATGC
TGTGCGACGCTGGCGATATCAAAATTGCTGTCTGCCAGGTGATCGCTGATGTACTGACAAGCCTCGCGTA
CCCGATTATCCATCGGTGGATGGAGCGACTCGTTAATCGCTTCCATGCGCCGCAGTAACAATTGCTCAAG
CAGATTTATCGCCAGCAGCTCCGAATAGCGCCCTTCCCCTTGCCCGGCGTTAATGATTTGCCCAAACAGG
TCGCTGAAATGCGGCTGGTGCGCTTCATCCGGGCGAAAGAACCCCGTATTGGCAAATATTGACGGCCAGT
TAAGCCATTCATGCCAGTAGGCGCGCGGACGAAAGTAAACCCACTGGTGATACCATTCGCGAGCCTCCGG
ATGACGACCGTAGTGATGAATCTCTCCTGGCGGGAACAGCAAAATATCACCCGGTCGGCAAACAAATTCT
CGTCCCTGATTTTTCACCACCCCCTGACCGCGAATGGTGAGATTGAGAATATAACCTTTCATTCCCAGCG
GTCGGTCGATAAAAAAATCGAGATAACCGTTGGCCTCAATCGGCGTTAAACCCGCCACCAGATGGGCATT
AAACGAGTATCCCGGCAGCAGGGGATCATTTTGCGCTTCAGCCATACTTTTCATACTCCCGCCATTCAGA
GAAGAAACCAATTGTCCATATTGCATCAGACATTGCCGTCACTGCGTCTTTTACTGGCTCTTCTCGCTAA
CCAAACCGGTAACCCCGCTTATTAAAAGCATTCTGTAACAAAGCGGGACCAAAGCCATGACAAAAACGCG
TAACAAAAGTGTCTATAATCACGGCAGAAAAGTCCACATTGATTATTTGCACGGCGTCACACTTTGCTAT
GCCATAGCATTTTTATCCATAAGATTAGCGGATCCTACCTGACGCTTTTTATCGCAACTCTCTACTGTTT
CTCCATACCCGTTTTTTTGGGCTAGCGAATTCGAGCTCGGTACCCGAGCCCGTAGAATATGACATTAAGC
TCATAATAAAAGCTCAACCTGACCGTTAGTACTAACAGCAGAATTACTGAAACAGTAGATTCTATCCTAA
CGACTTGTATTAGTTATTATAACTTTTCACCCTGTAAGAGAATACACTATTATCATGCCACATTTTAATC
CTGTTCCTGTATCGAATAAAAAATTCGTCTTTGATGATTTCATACTCAACATGGACGGCTCCCTGCTACG
CTCAGAAAAGAAAGTCAATATTCCGCCAAAAGAATATGCCGTTCTGGTCATCCTGCTCGAAGCCGCCGGC
GAGATTGTGAGTAAAAACACCTTACTGGACCAGGTATGGGGCGACGCGGAAGTTAACGAAGAATCTCTTA
CCCGCTGTATTTATGCCTTACGACGTATTCTGTCGGAAGATAAAGAGCATCGTTACATTGAAACACTGTA
CGGACAGGGCTATCGGTTTAATCGTCCGGTCGTAGTGGTGTCTCCGCCAGCGCCGCAACCTACGACTCAT
ACATTGGCGATACTTCCTTTTCAGATGCAGGATCAGGTTCAATCCGAGAGTCTGCATTACTCTATCGTGA
AGGGATTATCGCAGTATGCGCCCTTTGGCCTGAGCGTGCTGCCGGTGACCATTACGAAGAACTGCCGCAG
TGTTAAGGATATTCTTGAGCTCATGGATCAATTACGCCCCGATTATTATATCTCCGGGCAGATGATACCC
GATGGTAATGATAATATTGTACAGATTGAGATAGTTCGGGTTAAAGGTTATCACCTGCTGCACCAGGAAA
GCATTAAGTTGATAGAACACCAACCCGCTTCTCTCTTGCAAAACAAAATTGCGAATCTTTTGCTCAGATG
TATTCCCGGACTTCGCTGGGACACAAAGCAGATTAGCGAGCTAAATTCGATTGACAGTACTATGGTTTAC
TTACGCGGTAAGCATGAGTTAAATCAATACACCCCCTATAGCTTACAGCAAGCGCTTAAATTGCTGACTC
AATGCGTTAACATGTCGCCAAACAGCATTGCGCCTTACTGTGCGCTGGCAGAATGCTACCTCAGCATGGC
GCAAATGGGGATTTTTGATAAACAAAACGCTATGATCAAAGCTAAAGAACATGCGATTAAGGCGACAGAG
CTGGACCACAATAATCCACAAGCTTTAGGATTACTGGGGCTAATTAATACGATTCACTCAGAATACATCG
TCGGGAGTTTGCTATTCAAACAAGCTAACTTACTTTCGCCCATTTCTGCAGATATTAAATATTATTATGG
CTGGAATCTTTTCATGGCTGGTCAGTTGGAGGAGGCCTTACAAACGATTAACGAGTGTTTAAAATTGGAC
CCAACGCGCGCAGCCGCAGGGATCACTAAGCTGTGGATTACCTATTATCATACCGGTATTGATGATGCTA
TACGTTTAGGCGATGAATTACGCTCACAACACCTGCAGGATAATCCAATATTATTAAGTATGCAGGTTAT
GTTTCTTTCGCTTAAAGGTAAACATGAACTGGCACGAAAATTAACTAAAGAAATATCCACGCAGGAAATA
ACAGGACTTATTGCTGTTAATCTTCTTTACGCTGAATATTGTCAGAATAGTGAGCGTGCCTTACCGACGA
TAAGAGAATTTCTGGAAAGTGAACAGCGTATAGATAATAATCCGGGATTATTACCGTTAGTGCTGGTTGC
CCACGGCGAAGCTATTGCCGAGAAAATGTGGAATAAATTTAAAAACGAAGACAATATTTGGTTCAAAAGA
TGGAAACAGGATCCCCGCTTGATTAAATTACGGAATCTGAGAGAGGAGATATGCATTATTTTTTTATCAT
CGTAATCTGGTTGCTTAGCATAAATACGGCATGGGCTGATTGCTGGCTTCAGGCTGAAAAAATGTTCAAT
ATTGAATCCGAACTACTTTACGCTATCGCCCAGCAGGAATCGGCGATGAAACCTGGCGCCATTGGTCATA
ACCGAGATGGTTCAACCGATCTTGGCCTGATGCAAATTAACAGCTTCCATATGAAAAGGCTGAAAAAAAT
GGGGATTAGTGAAAAACAGTTGTTACAGGACCCCTGCATTTCTGTCATTGTGGGCGCCTCCATTTTATCA
GATATGATGAAAATCTACGGTTATAGCTGGGAGGCCGTTGGCGCTTATAATGCCGGGACGTCGCCGAAAC
GATCGAATTCGAGCTCGGTACCCGGGGGGATCCTCTAGAGTCGACCTGCAGGCATGCAAGCTTGGCTGTT
TTGGCGGATGAGAGAAGATTTTCAGCCTGATACAGATTAAATCAGAACGCAGAAGCGGTCTGATAAAACA
GAATTTGCCTGGCGGCAGTAGCGCGGTGGTCCCACCTGACCCCATGCCGAACTCAGAAGTGAAACGCCGT
AGCGCCGATGGTAGTGTGGGGTCTCCCCATGCGAGAGTAGGGAACTGCCAGGCATCAAATAAAACGAAAG
GCTCAGTCGAAAGACTGGGCCTTTCGTTTTATCTGTTGTTTGTCGGTGAACGCTCTCCTGAGTCTAGGGC
GTTCGGCTGCGGCGAGCGGTATCAGCTCACTCAAAGGCGGTAATACGGTTATCCACAGAATCAGGGGATA
ACGCAGGAAAGAACATGTGAGCAAAAGGCCAGCAAAAGGCCAGGAACCGTAAAAAGGCCGCGTTGCTGGC
GTTTTTCCATAGGCTCCGCCCCCCTGACGAGCATCACAAAAATCGACGCTCAAGTCAGAGGTGGCGAAAC
CCGACAGGACTATAAAGATACCAGGCGTTTCCCCCTGGAAGCTCCCTCGTGCGCTCTCCTGTTCCGACCC
TGCCGCTTACCGGATACCTGTCCGCCTTTCTCCCTTCGGGAAGCGTGGCGCTTTCTCATAGCTCACGCTG
TAGGTATCTCAGTTCGGTGTAGGTCGTTCGCTCCAAGCTGGGCTGTGTGCACGAACCCCCCGTTCAGCCC
GACCGCTGCGCCTTATCCGGTAACTATCGTCTTGAGTCCAACCCGGTAAGACACGACTTATCGCCACTGG
CAGCAGCCACTGGTAACAGGATTAGCAGAGCGAGGTATGTAGGCGGTGCTACAGAGTTCTTGAAGTGGTG
GCCTAACTACGGCTACACTAGAAGGACAGTATTTGGTATCTGCGCTCTGCTGAAGCCAGTTACCTTCGGA
AAAAGAGTTGGTAGCTCTTGATCCGGCAAACAAACCACCGCTGGTAGCGGTGGTTTTTTTGTTTGCAAGC
AGCAGATTACGCGCAGAAAAAAAGGATCTCAAGAAGATCCTTTGATCTTTTCTACGGGGTCTGACGCTCA
GTGGAACGAAAACTCACGTTAAGGGATTTTGGTCATGACTAGTGCTTGGATTCTCACCAATAAAAAACGC
CCGGCGGCAACCGAGCGTTCTGAACAAATCCAGATGGAGTTCTGAGGTCATTACTGGATCTATCAACAGG
AGTCCAAGCGAGCTCGATATCAAATTACGCCCCGCCCTGCCACTCATCGCAGTACTGTTGTAATTCATTA
AGCATTCTGCCGACATGGAAGCCATCACAAACGGCATGATGAACCTGAATCGCCAGCGGCATCAGCACCT
TGTCGCCTTGCGTATAATATTTGCCCATGGTGAAAACGGGGGCGAAGAAGTTGTCCATATTGGCCACGTT
TAAATCAAAACTGGTGAAACTCACCCAGGGATTGGCTGAGACGAAAAACATATTCTCAATAAACCCTTTA
GGGAAATAGGCCAGGTTTTCACCGTAACACGCCACATCTTGCGAATATATGTGTAGAAACTGCCGGAAAT
CGTCGTGGTATTCACTCCAGAGCGATGAAAACGTTTCAGTTTGCTCATGGAAAACGGTGTAACAAGGGTG
AACACTATCCCATATCACCAGCTCACCGTCTTTCATTGCCATACGAAATTCCGGATGAGCATTCATCAGG
CGGGCAAGAATGTGAATAAAGGCCGGATAAAACTTGTGCTTATTTTTCTTTACGGTCTTTAAAAAGGCCG
TAATATCCAGCTGAACGGTCTGGTTATAGGTACATTGAGCAACTGACTGAAATGCCTCAAAATGTTCTTT
ACGATGCCATTGGGATATATCAACGGTGGTATATCCAGTGATTTTTTTCTCCATTTTAGCTTCCTTAGCT
CCTGAAAATCTCGATAACTCAAAAAATACGCCCGGTAGTGATCTTATTTCATTATGGTGAAAGTTGGAAC
CTCTTACGTGCCGATCAACGTCTCATTTTCGCCAGATATCGACGTCTAAGAAACCATTATTATCATGACA
TTAACCTATAAAAATAGGCGTATCACGAGGCCCTTTCGTCTTCAC
