Features (pLannotate 1.2.2; 13 found; start..end, strand, type, name):
     17..103     +  terminator     rrnB T1 terminator: Escherichia coli rrnB; transcription terminator T1 from the E. coli rrnB gene
    211..1089    -  CDS            araC: L-arabinose regulatory protein; araC
   1116..1400    +  promoter       araBAD promoter: araBAD; promoter of the L-arabinose operon of E. coli; the araC regulatory gene is transcribed in the opposite direction (Guzman et al., 1995)
   1421..1439    +  misc_feature   MCS (fragment): pUC18/19 multiple cloning site
   1591..3249    +  CDS            hilA: HILA_SALTY - Also known as iagA. Experimental evidence at transcript level: Swiss-Prot protein existence level 2. The main transcriptional regulator of the Salmonella pathogenicity island 1 (SPI1) gene expression. Activates the expression of invasion genes by a direct action at their promoters and also indirectly by increasing the level of InvF. Also binds upstream of prgH and directly activates the expression of prgHIJK operon. From Salmonella typhimurium (strain LT2 / SGSC1412 / ATCC 700720).
   3270..3647    +  CDS            iagB (fragment): IAGB_SALTS - Protein inferred from homology: Swiss-Prot protein existence level 3. From Salmonella typhimurium (strain SL1344).
   3644..3702    +  misc_feature   MCS: pUC18/19 multiple cloning site
   3786..3901    +  ncRNA          5S rRNA: Accession: RF00001 - 5S ribosomal RNA
   3905..3976    +  terminator     rrnB T1 terminator: transcription terminator T1 from the E. coli rrnB gene
   4133..4721    -  rep_origin     ori: high-copy-number ColE1/pMB1/pBR322/pUC origin of replication
   4809..4903    -  terminator     lambda t0 terminator: transcription terminator from phage lambda
   4927..5583    -  CDS            cat: CAT_ECOLX - Experimental evidence at protein level: Swiss-Prot protein existence level 1. This enzyme is an effector of chloramphenicol resistance in bacteria. From Escherichia coli. This protein is used as a marker in many commonly used cloning vectors, such as pACYC184.
   5584..5686    -  promoter       cat promoter: promoter of the E. coli cat gene encoding chloramphenicol acetyltransferase
>Addgene plasmid #153333 | pCASP-HilA empty vector | addgene full sequence | sequence record 306324 | Addgene NGS Result
GGCCGCTGATTGGCATCAAATAAAACGAAAGGCTCAGTCGAAAGACTGGGACTTTCGTTTTATCTGTTGT
TTGTCGGTGAACGCTCTCCTGAGTAGGACAAATCCGCCGCCCTAGACCGATGCATAATGTGCCTGTCAAA
TGGACGAAGCAGGGATTCTGCAAACCCTATGCTACTCCGTCAAGCCGTCAATTGTCTGATTCGTTACCAA
TTATGACAACTTGACGGCTACATCATTCACTTTTTCTTCACAACCGGCACGGAACTCGCTCGGGCTGGCC
CCGGTGCATTTTTTAAATACCCGCGAGAAATAGAGTTGATCGTCAAAACCAACATTGCGACCGACGGTGG
CGATAGGCATCCGGGTGGTGCTCAAAAGCAGCTTCGCCTGGCTGATACGTTGGTCCTCGCGCCAGCTTAA
GACGCTAATCCCTAACTGCTGGCGGAAAAGATGTGACAGACGCGACGGCGACAAGCAAACATGCTGTGCG
ACGCTGGCGATATCAAAATTGCTGTCTGCCAGGTGATCGCTGATGTACTGACAAGCCTCGCGTACCCGAT
TATCCATCGGTGGATGGAGCGACTCGTTAATCGCTTCCATGCGCCGCAGTAACAATTGCTCAAGCAGATT
TATCGCCAGCAGCTCCGAATAGCGCCCTTCCCCTTGCCCGGCGTTAATGATTTGCCCAAACAGGTCGCTG
AAATGCGGCTGGTGCGCTTCATCCGGGCGAAAGAACCCCGTATTGGCAAATATTGACGGCCAGTTAAGCC
ATTCATGCCAGTAGGCGCGCGGACGAAAGTAAACCCACTGGTGATACCATTCGCGAGCCTCCGGATGACG
ACCGTAGTGATGAATCTCTCCTGGCGGGAACAGCAAAATATCACCCGGTCGGCAAACAAATTCTCGTCCC
TGATTTTTCACCACCCCCTGACCGCGAATGGTGAGATTGAGAATATAACCTTTCATTCCCAGCGGTCGGT
CGATAAAAAAATCGAGATAACCGTTGGCCTCAATCGGCGTTAAACCCGCCACCAGATGGGCATTAAACGA
GTATCCCGGCAGCAGGGGATCATTTTGCGCTTCAGCCATACTTTTCATACTCCCGCCATTCAGAGAAGAA
ACCAATTGTCCATATTGCATCAGACATTGCCGTCACTGCGTCTTTTACTGGCTCTTCTCGCTAACCAAAC
CGGTAACCCCGCTTATTAAAAGCATTCTGTAACAAAGCGGGACCAAAGCCATGACAAAAACGCGTAACAA
AAGTGTCTATAATCACGGCAGAAAAGTCCACATTGATTATTTGCACGGCGTCACACTTTGCTATGCCATA
GCATTTTTATCCATAAGATTAGCGGATCCTACCTGACGCTTTTTATCGCAACTCTCTACTGTTTCTCCAT
ACCCGTTTTTTTGGGCTAGCGAATTCGAGCTCGGTACCCCCGAGCCCGTAGAATATGACATTAAGCTCAT
AATAAAAGCTCAACCTGACCGTTAGTACTAACAGCAGAATTACTGAAACAGTAGATTCTATCCTAACGAC
TTGTATTAGTTATTATAACTTTTCACCCTGTAAGAGAATACACTATTATCATGCCACATTTTAATCCTGT
TCCTGTATCGAATAAAAAATTCGTCTTTGATGATTTCATACTCAACATGGACGGCTCCCTGCTACGCTCA
GAAAAGAAAGTCAATATTCCGCCAAAAGAATATGCCGTTCTGGTCATCCTGCTCGAAGCCGCCGGCGAGA
TTGTGAGTAAAAACACCTTACTGGACCAGGTATGGGGCGACGCGGAAGTTAACGAAGAATCTCTTACCCG
CTGTATTTATGCCTTACGACGTATTCTGTCGGAAGATAAAGAGCATCGTTACATTGAAACACTGTACGGA
CAGGGCTATCGGTTTAATCGTCCGGTCGTAGTGGTGTCTCCGCCAGCGCCGCAACCTACGACTCATACAT
TGGCGATACTTCCTTTTCAGATGCAGGATCAGGTTCAATCCGAGAGTCTGCATTACTCTATCGTGAAGGG
ATTATCGCAGTATGCGCCCTTTGGCCTGAGCGTGCTGCCGGTGACCATTACGAAGAACTGCCGCAGTGTT
AAGGATATTCTTGAGCTCATGGATCAATTACGCCCCGATTATTATATCTCCGGGCAGATGATACCCGATG
GTAATGATAATATTGTACAGATTGAGATAGTTCGGGTTAAAGGTTATCACCTGCTGCACCAGGAAAGCAT
TAAGTTGATAGAACACCAACCCGCTTCTCTCTTGCAAAACAAAATTGCGAATCTTTTGCTCAGATGTATT
CCCGGACTTCGCTGGGACACAAAGCAGATTAGCGAGCTAAATTCGATTGACAGTACTATGGTTTACTTAC
GCGGTAAGCATGAGTTAAATCAATACACCCCCTATAGCTTACAGCAAGCGCTTAAATTGCTGACTCAATG
CGTTAACATGTCGCCAAACAGCATTGCGCCTTACTGTGCGCTGGCAGAATGCTACCTCAGCATGGCGCAA
ATGGGGATTTTTGATAAACAAAACGCTATGATCAAAGCTAAAGAACATGCGATTAAGGCGACAGAGCTGG
ACCACAATAATCCACAAGCTTTAGGATTACTGGGGCTAATTAATACGATTCACTCAGAATACATCGTCGG
GAGTTTGCTATTCAAACAAGCTAACTTACTTTCGCCCATTTCTGCAGATATTAAATATTATTATGGCTGG
AATCTTTTCATGGCTGGTCAGTTGGAGGAGGCCTTACAAACGATTAACGAGTGTTTAAAATTGGACCCAA
CGCGCGCAGCCGCAGGGATCACTAAGCTGTGGATTACCTATTATCATACCGGTATTGATGATGCTATACG
TTTAGGCGATGAATTACGCTCACAACACCTGCAGGATAATCCAATATTATTAAGTATGCAGGTTATGTTT
CTTTCGCTTAAAGGTAAACATGAACTGGCACGAAAATTAACTAAAGAAATATCCACGCAGGAAATAACAG
GACTTATTGCTGTTAATCTTCTTTACGCTGAATATTGTCAGAATAGTGAGCGTGCCTTACCGACGATAAG
AGAATTTCTGGAAAGTGAACAGCGTATAGATAATAATCCGGGATTATTACCGTTAGTGCTGGTTGCCCAC
GGCGAAGCTATTGCCGAGAAAATGTGGAATAAATTTAAAAACGAAGACAATATTTGGTTCAAAAGATGGA
AACAGGATCCCCGCTTGATTAAATTACGGTAAAATCTGAGAGAGGAGATATGCATTATTTTTTTATCATC
GTAATCTGGTTGCTTAGCATAAATACGGCATGGGCTGATTGCTGGCTTCAGGCTGAAAAAATGTTCAATA
TTGAATCCGAACTACTTTACGCTATCGCCCAGCAGGAATCGGCGATGAAACCTGGCGCCATTGGTCATAA
CCGAGATGGTTCAACCGATCTTGGCCTGATGCAAATTAACAGCTTCCATATGAAAAGGCTGAAAAAAATG
GGGATTAGTGAAAAACAGTTGTTACAGGACCCCTGCATTTCTGTCATTGTGGGCGCCTCCATTTTATCAG
ATATGATGAAAATCTACGGTTATAGCTGGGAGGCCGTTGGCGCTTATAATGCCGGGACGTCGCCGAAACG
ATCGAATTCGAGCTCGGTACCCGGGGGGATCCTCTAGAGTCGACCTGCAGGCATGCAAGCTTGGCTGTTT
TGGCGGATGAGAGAAGATTTTCAGCCTGATACAGATTAAATCAGAACGCAGAAGCGGTCTGATAAAACAG
AATTTGCCTGGCGGCAGTAGCGCGGTGGTCCCACCTGACCCCATGCCGAACTCAGAAGTGAAACGCCGTA
GCGCCGATGGTAGTGTGGGGTCTCCCCATGCGAGAGTAGGGAACTGCCAGGCATCAAATAAAACGAAAGG
CTCAGTCGAAAGACTGGGCCTTTCGTTTTATCTGTTGTTTGTCGGTGAACGCTCTCCTGAGTCTAGGGCG
TTCGGCTGCGGCGAGCGGTATCAGCTCACTCAAAGGCGGTAATACGGTTATCCACAGAATCAGGGGATAA
CGCAGGAAAGAACATGTGAGCAAAAGGCCAGCAAAAGGCCAGGAACCGTAAAAAGGCCGCGTTGCTGGCG
TTTTTCCATAGGCTCCGCCCCCCTGACGAGCATCACAAAAATCGACGCTCAAGTCAGAGGTGGCGAAACC
CGACAGGACTATAAAGATACCAGGCGTTTCCCCCTGGAAGCTCCCTCGTGCGCTCTCCTGTTCCGACCCT
GCCGCTTACCGGATACCTGTCCGCCTTTCTCCCTTCGGGAAGCGTGGCGCTTTCTCATAGCTCACGCTGT
AGGTATCTCAGTTCGGTGTAGGTCGTTCGCTCCAAGCTGGGCTGTGTGCACGAACCCCCCGTTCAGCCCG
ACCGCTGCGCCTTATCCGGTAACTATCGTCTTGAGTCCAACCCGGTAAGACACGACTTATCGCCACTGGC
AGCAGCCACTGGTAACAGGATTAGCAGAGCGAGGTATGTAGGCGGTGCTACAGAGTTCTTGAAGTGGTGG
CCTAACTACGGCTACACTAGAAGGACAGTATTTGGTATCTGCGCTCTGCTGAAGCCAGTTACCTTCGGAA
AAAGAGTTGGTAGCTCTTGATCCGGCAAACAAACCACCGCTGGTAGCGGTGGTTTTTTTGTTTGCAAGCA
GCAGATTACGCGCAGAAAAAAAGGATCTCAAGAAGATCCTTTGATCTTTTCTACGGGGTCTGACGCTCAG
TGGAACGAAAACTCACGTTAAGGGATTTTGGTCATGACTAGTGCTTGGATTCTCACCAATAAAAAACGCC
CGGCGGCAACCGAGCGTTCTGAACAAATCCAGATGGAGTTCTGAGGTCATTACTGGATCTATCAACAGGA
GTCCAAGCGAGCTCGATATCAAATTACGCCCCGCCCTGCCACTCATCGCAGTACTGTTGTAATTCATTAA
GCATTCTGCCGACATGGAAGCCATCACAAACGGCATGATGAACCTGAATCGCCAGCGGCATCAGCACCTT
GTCGCCTTGCGTATAATATTTGCCCATGGTGAAAACGGGGGCGAAGAAGTTGTCCATATTGGCCACGTTT
AAATCAAAACTGGTGAAACTCACCCAGGGATTGGCTGAGACGAAAAACATATTCTCAATAAACCCTTTAG
GGAAATAGGCCAGGTTTTCACCGTAACACGCCACATCTTGCGAATATATGTGTAGAAACTGCCGGAAATC
GTCGTGGTATTCACTCCAGAGCGATGAAAACGTTTCAGTTTGCTCATGGAAAACGGTGTAACAAGGGTGA
ACACTATCCCATATCACCAGCTCACCGTCTTTCATTGCCATACGAAATTCCGGATGAGCATTCATCAGGC
GGGCAAGAATGTGAATAAAGGCCGGATAAAACTTGTGCTTATTTTTCTTTACGGTCTTTAAAAAGGCCGT
AATATCCAGCTGAACGGTCTGGTTATAGGTACATTGAGCAACTGACTGAAATGCCTCAAAATGTTCTTTA
CGATGCCATTGGGATATATCAACGGTGGTATATCCAGTGATTTTTTTCTCCATTTTAGCTTCCTTAGCTC
CTGAAAATCTCGATAACTCAAAAAATACGCCCGGTAGTGATCTTATTTCATTATGGTGAAAGTTGGAACC
TCTTACGTGCCGATCAACGTCTCATTTTCGCCAGATATCGACGTCTAAGAAACCATTATTATCATGACAT
TAACCTATAAAAATAGGCGTATCACGAGGCCCTTTCGTCTTCACTAAAGC
